Addgene plasmid #174954: pMSR:MSMEG_0952:Dendra
Purpose: C-term fluorescent fusion
Depositing lab: Keith Derbyshire & Joseph Wade. Depositing organization: Wadsworth Center, New York State Department of Health. Publication: A Mycobacterial Systems Resource for the Research Community. Judd JA, Canestrari J, Clark R, Joseph A, Lapierre P, Lasek-Nesselquist E, Mir M, Palumbo M, Smith C, Stone M, Upadhyay A, Wirth SE, Dedrick RM, Meier CG, Russell DA, Dills A, Dove E, Kester J, Wolf ID, Zhu J, Rubin ER, Fortune S, Hatfull GF, Gray TA, Wade JT, Derbyshire KM. mBio. 2021 Mar 2;12(2). pii: mBio.02401-20. doi: 10.1128/mBio.02401-20. PubMed 33653882.
Backbone
  Vector backbone: pMSR:Dendra
  Vector type: Bacterial Expression ; Integrating Mycobacterial Expression Vector attL5. T7 expression in E. coli
Growth in bacteria
  Bacterial resistance: Apramycin, 25 μg/mL
  Growth temperature: 37°C
  Growth strain: DH5alpha
  Copy number: High Copy
Gene/Insert
  Gene/Insert name: MSMEG_0952
  Species: M. smegmatis
  Promoter: pmycTetO
  Tag / fusion protein: Gly-Ala Linker/Dendra2/1x Flag Tag (C terminal on insert)
  Cloning method: Ligation Independent Cloning
  Sequencing primers: 5′ TGATAGAGTTTGTCCTCCCTATCAG; 3′ TCCATATGCACCTTGACACG
Resource information
  A portion of this plasmid was derived from a plasmid made by: CP000480.1
Terms and licenses: Academic/Nonprofit Terms; Industry Terms: Not Available to Industry
Depositor comments: 5' cloning site: AseI (destroyed), 3' cloning site: HindIII (not destroyed)
How to cite: pMSR:MSMEG_0952:Dendra was a gift from Keith Derbyshire & Joseph Wade (Addgene plasmid # 174954 ; http://n2t.net/addgene:174954 ; RRID:Addgene_174954)
