[The description below was written by a language model from this plasmid's Addgene catalogue record and pLannotate feature annotations shown in this document.]
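Description:
pMSR:MSMEG_0952:Dendra is a 6.2 kb integrating mycobacterial expression vector built on the pMSR:Dendra backbone, part of a systematic mycobacterial resource collection. It is a shuttle plasmid. In E. coli it replicates at high copy from a ColE1/pUC-type origin. In mycobacteria it has no annotated replicon and instead relies on the mycobacteriophage L5 integrase gene, which is annotated across the sequence origin with an adjacent fragment of L5 gene 32. This integrase directs site-specific insertion into the chromosomal L5 attachment site to give a stable single-copy integrant. Selection in both hosts is by apramycin, conferred by the aac(3)IV acetyltransferase gene.

The payload is the M. smegmatis open reading frame MSMEG_0952, inserted by ligation-independent cloning. The annotation software matches this ORF by homology to M. tuberculosis hemA (glutamyl-tRNA reductase), although the catalogue entry itself assigns no function. The ORF is fused at its C terminus, through a Gly-Ala linker, to the green-to-red photoconvertible fluorescent protein Dendra2, followed by a single FLAG epitope.

Expression in mycobacteria comes from the pmycTetO promoter, a mycobacterial promoter carrying tet operators. The two short "tight TRE" hits in the feature table most likely reflect these operator sequences rather than a mammalian promoter. No Tet repressor gene is annotated on the plasmid, so any tetracycline-dependent regulation would require a repressor supplied by the host. A T7 promoter lies immediately upstream of the ORF and a partial T7 terminator lies downstream, which allows expression of the same fusion in T7 polymerase-bearing E. coli.

The stated purpose is a C-terminal fluorescent fusion. That makes the construct suitable for imaging protein localisation in mycobacteria, with the FLAG tag available for immunodetection or affinity purification.
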