Features (pLannotate 1.2.2; 14 found; start..end, strand, type, name):
    367..471     -  CDS            32 (fragment): VG32_BPML5 - Protein predicted: Swiss-Prot protein existence level 4. From Mycobacterium phage L5 (Mycobacteriophage L5).
    527..631     +  CDS            Y4104_STRCO (fragment): Protein inferred from homology: Swiss-Prot protein existence level 3. From Streptomyces coelicolor (strain ATCC BAA-471 / A3(2) / M145).
    689..708     +  promoter       tight TRE promoter (fragment): Tet-responsive promoter PTight, consisting of seven tet operator sequences followed by the minimal CMV promoter
    715..732     +  promoter       tight TRE promoter (fragment): Tet-responsive promoter PTight, consisting of seven tet operator sequences followed by the minimal CMV promoter
    746..764     +  promoter       T7 promoter: promoter for bacteriophage T7 RNA polymerase
    780..2141    +  CDS            hemA: HEM1_MYCTU - Experimental evidence at protein level: Swiss-Prot protein existence level 1. Catalyzes the NADPH-dependent reduction of glutamyl-tRNA(Glu) to glutamate 1-semialdehyde (GSA). From Mycobacterium tuberculosis (strain ATCC 25618 / H37Rv).
   2154..2840    +  CDS            Dendra2: Dendra2 is a photoconvertible green fluorescent protein published in 2006, derived from Dendronephthya sp.. It has high acid sensitivity.
   2880..2900    +  CDS            FLAG (fragment): FLAG® epitope tag, followed by an enterokinase cleavage site
   2909..2951    +  terminator     T7 terminator (fragment): transcription terminator for bacteriophage T7 RNA polymerase
   3157..3957    +  CDS            ApmR: aminoglycoside 3-N-acetyltransferase type IV ; aac(3)IV; confers resistance to apramycin (Paget and Davies, 1996)
   4024..4041    -  misc_feature   MCS (fragment): pBluescript multiple cloning site
   4082..4670    +  rep_origin     ori: high-copy-number ColE1/pMB1/pBR322/pUC origin of replication
   4838..4866    +  misc_feature   MCS (fragment): pUC18/19 multiple cloning site
   5426..305     +  CDS            33 (across the origin): VINT_BPML5 - Also known as int. Protein inferred from homology: Swiss-Prot protein existence level 3. Integrase is necessary for integration of the phage into the host genome by site-specific recombination. From Mycobacterium phage L5 (Mycobacteriophage L5).
>Addgene plasmid #174954 | pMSR:MSMEG_0952:Dendra | addgene full sequence | sequence record 345497 | Addgene NGS Result
GTACGAAGATGAACAAGGGCCCCGAGGCATTCCTGGTGACCACGACGCAGGGCAACCGGCTGTCGAAGTC
CGCGTTCACCAAGTCGCTGAAGCGTGGCTACGCCAAGATCGGTCGGCCGGAACTCCGCATCCACGACCTC
CGCGCTGTCGGCGCTACGTTCGCCGCTCAGGCAGGTGCGACGACCAAGGAGCTGATGGCCCGTCTCGGTC
ACACGACTCCTAGGATGGCGATGAAGTACCAGATGGCGTCTGAGGCCCGCGACGAGGCTATCGCTGAGGC
GATGTCCAAGCTGGCCAAGACCTCCTGAAACGCAAAAAGCCCCCCTCCCAAGGACACTGAGTCCTAAAGA
GGGGGGTTTCTTGTCAGTACGCGAAGAACCACGCCTGGCCGCGAGCGCCAGCACCGCCGCTCTGTGCGGA
GACCTGGGCACCAGCCCCGCCGCCGCCAGGAGCATTGCCGTTCCCGCCAGAAATCTAGACGGTGACCACA
ACGCGCCCGCTTTGATCGGGGACGTCGAAATATTGGATCGTCGGCACCGTCACGGCCGTGGGAGGCGGCA
CGATCCGCGACGTGATGATCGGCCGCATCCCCACGGTGCTGCGCAGTGAGCTCTACGCCATCCCGGCGTT
GATCTGTGCGTTCGCACGCACAGGCCCGGTGTGAGAAGGGTCTCTGACGAGCGGGAGAACTCCCTATCAG
TGATAGAGTTTGTCCTCCCTATCAGTGATAGATAGGCTTAAGGAGTAATACGACTCACTATAGGGAGAAG
GAGGCCATTATGAGCGTGCTGCTATTCGGGGTTTCGCACCGCAGTGCGCCGGTGTCTGTGCTCGAACAGC
TGAGCACCAACGAAGCCGAGCAGGCGAAGATCATCGACCAGGTTCTCCAGTCCTCACTGGTTACCGAGGC
CATGGTGCTTTCCACCTGCAACCGCGTCGAGGTGTATGCGGTGGTCGAGGCCTTCCACGGCGGTCTGTCG
GTGATCGGGCAGGTGCTCGCTGAGCGCTCCGGTATGTCCCTCAATGACCTGACCAAATACGCCTATGTCC
GCTACGCGGAGGCGGCCGTCGAGCATCTGTTCGCGGTGACCAGCGGTCTGGATTCCGCGGTCATCGGCGA
GCAGCAGGTGCTGGGACAGGTGCGTCGCGCGTACGCGACGGCCGAGGCCAACCGCACCGTGGGCCGCACA
CTGCACGAACTCGCGCAGCGCGCCCTGTCGGTGGGCAAGCGGGTGCACTCGGAGACCGGGATCGACGCCG
CAGGCGCGTCGGTGGTCTCGGTGGCGCTCGGCATGGCCGAGACCAAACTCTCGGGTGGGCTCGGCGGACG
CACCGCGGCCGTGGTCGGTGCGGGCGCGATGGGCGCACTCGCCGGTGCGCACCTGGTGCGCGCGGGCATC
GAACGCGTCCACGTGGTCAACCGGTCCCTGCCGCGCGCCGAGCGCCTGGCCAAGAACCTCACCGAGCAGG
GCGTGGTGGCCGACGCCGTGGGTCTGGACGACATCGCCCGGGCACTCGTCGACGCCGACGTCGTGCTCAG
CAGCACCGGCGCCGTGCGCCCGGTGGTCTCGCTGGCCGACGTGCACTACGCGCTGGCACAGCGCACCCTG
GCCGGTGCCGAACACCAGATGGTCGTGTGCGACCTGGGCATGCCGCGCGACGTCGATCCGGCCGTGTCGG
GTTTGCCGGGCGTGTGGGTCGTCGACATGGACCGCATCCAGCGCGAACCGTCCGCACGTGCGGCAGCGGT
CGACGCGGAGGCCGCGCGCAACATCGTGGCCGCCGAGGTGGCGAACTACCTGGCGGGCCAGCGCATGGCC
GAGGTCACCCCGACCGTGACGGCGCTGCGGCAGCGCGCCGCCGACGTCGTCGAGGCCGAACTGCTGCGCC
TGGACAACCGGCTGCCCGGACTGGACGCGGCGCACCGCGACGAGGTCGCCAAGACCGTCCGTCGCGTCGT
CGACAAACTGCTGCACGCGCCGACGGTGCGTGTGAAACAACTCGCGAGCGCCCCCGGCGGGGACAGCTAC
GCCGAGGCGCTGCGGGAACTGTTCGAACTCGATCCGCAAGCCGTCGAAGCGGTTGCGGCCAGTGAATTGC
CCTTGATAACAACCGATCTCGATAAGACTGAGAAGCTTGGTGCGGCCGCGGGCAACACGCCTGGCATCAA
TCTGATCAAGGAGGACATGCGTGTCAAGGTGCATATGGAGGGCAACGTGAACGGTCACGCCTTCGTGATC
GAGGGGGAGGGTAAGGGTAAGCCTTACGAAGGGACCCAGACCGCCAACCTCACCGTCAAGGAGGGCGCCC
CTCTCCCATTCTCGTACGATATCCTCACTACCGCGGTGCATTACGGGAACCGCGTGTTCACCAAGTACCC
CGAGGATATCCCTGACTACTTCAAGCAGAGCTTCCCGGAGGGATACTCCTGGGAGCGGACGATGACCTTC
GAAGACAAGGGTATCTGTACGATCCGCAGCGACATCTCGCTGGAAGGGGACTGTTTCTTCCAGAACGTCC
GTTTCAAGGGGACCAACTTTCCGCCGAACGGCCCGGTCATGCAGAAGAAGACCCTCAAGTGGGAGCCGAG
CACGGAGAAGCTGCACGTTCGGGACGGCCTCCTGGTCGGCAACATCAACATGGCGCTGCTGCTGGAAGGC
GGCGGCCACTACCTATGCGACTTCAAGACCACGTACAAAGCGAAGAAGGTCGTCCAGCTGCCCGACGCGC
ACTTCGTGGACCACCGCATCGAAATCCTGGGGAACGATTCGGACTACAACAAGGTCAAGTTGTACGAGCA
CGCTGTGGCACGCTATAGCCCGCTCCCGTCGCAGGTCTGGTTCGAAGGCGGCGGCGGGGAGAACCTGTAT
TTCCAGGACTACAAGGACGACGACGACAAGTGATTTAAATAACCCCTTGGGGCCTCTAAACGGGTCTTGA
GGGGTTTTTTGTTAACTAGCGTACGATCGAATTCCTGCAGCTCACGGTAACTGATGCCGTATTTGCAGTA
CCAGCGTACGGCCCACAGAATGATGTCACGCTGAAAATGCCGGCCTTTGAATGGGTTCATGTGCAGCTCC
ATCAGCAAAAGGGGATGATAAGTTTATCACCACCGACTATTTGCAACAGTGCCGTTGATCGTGCTATGAT
CGACTGATGTCATCAGCGGTGGAGTGCAATGTCGTGCAATACGAATGGCGAAAAGCCGAGCTCATCGGTC
AGCTTCTCAACCTTGGGGTTACCCCCGGCGGTGTGCTGCTGGTCCACAGCTCCTTCCGTAGCGTCCGGCC
CCTCGAAGATGGGCCACTTGGACTGATCGAGGCCCTGCGTGCTACGCTGGGTCCGGGAGGGACGCTCGTC
ATGCCCTCGTGGTCAGGTCTGGACGACGAGCCGTTCGATCCTGCCACGTCGCCCGTTACACCGGACCTTG
GAGTTGTCTCTGACACATTCTGGCGCCTGCCAAATGTAAAGCGCAGCGCCCATCCATTTGCCTTTGCGGC
AGCGGGGCCACAGGCAGAGCAGATCATCTCTGATCCATTGCCCCTGCCACCTTACTCGCCTGCAAGCCCG
GTCGCCCGTGTCCATGAACTCGATGGGCAGGTACTTCTCCTCGGCGTGGGACACGATGCCAACACGACGC
TGCATCTTGCCGAGTTGATGGCAAAGGTTCCCTATGGGGTGCCGAGACACTGCACCATTCTTCAGGATGG
CAAGTTGGTACGCGTCGATTATCTCGAGAATGACCACTGCTGTGAGCGCTTTGCCTTGGCGGACAGGTGG
CTCAAGGAGAAGAGCCTTCAGAAGGAAGGTCCAGTCGGTCATGCCTTTGCTCGGTTGATCCGCTCCCGCG
ACATTGTGGCGACAGCCCTGGGTCAACTGGGCCGAGATCCGTTGATCTTCCTGCATCCGCCAGAGGCGGG
ATGCGAAGAATGCGATGCCGCTCGCCAGTCGATTGGCTGAGCTCATGAGCGGAGAACGAGATGACGTTGG
AGGGGCAAGGTCGCGCTGATTGCTGGGGCAACACGGGGGATCCACTAGTTCCATGAGCGTCAGACCCCGT
AGAAAAGATCAAAGGATCTTCTTGAGATCCTTTTTTTCTGCGCGTAATCTGCTGCTTGCAAACAAAAAAA
CCACCGCTACCAGCGGTGGTTTGTTTGCCGGATCAAGAGCTACCAACTCTTTTTCCGAAGGTAACTGGCT
TCAGCAGAGCGCAGATACCAAATACTGTCCTTCTAGTGTAGCCGTAGTTAGGCCACCACTTCAAGAACTC
TGTAGCACCGCCTACATACCTCGCTCTGCTAATCCTGTTACCAGTGGCTGCTGCCAGTGGCGATAAGTCG
TGTCTTACCGGGTTGGACTCAAGACGATAGTTACCGGATAAGGCGCAGCGGTCGGGCTGAACGGGGGGTT
CGTGCACACAGCCCAGCTTGGAGCGAACGACCTACACCGAACTGAGATACCTACAGCGTGAGCTATGAGA
AAGCGCCACGCTTCCCGAGGGGAGAAAGGCGGACAGGTATCCGGTAAGCGGCAGGGTCGGAACAGGAGAG
CGCACGAGGGAGCTTCCAGGGGGAAACGCCTGGTATCTTTATAGTCCTGTCGGGTTTCGCCACCTCTGAC
TTGAGCGTCGATTTTTGTGATGCTCGTCAGGGGGGCGGAGCCTATGGAAAAACGCCAGCAACGCGGCCTT
TTTACGGTTCCTGGCCTTTTGCTGGCCTTTTGCTCACATGTTCTTTCCTGCGTTATCCCCTGATTCTGTG
GATAACCGTATTACCGCCTTTGAGTGAGCTGATACCGCTCGCCGCAGCCGAACGACCGAGCGCAACGCGT
GCGGCCGCGGTACCCGGGGATCCTCTAGAGTCGACCACCAAGGGCACCATCTCTGCTTGGGCCACCCCGT
TGGCCGCAGCCAGCTCGCTGAGAGCCGTGAACGACAGGGCGAACGCCAGCCCGCCGACGGCGAGGGTTCC
GACCGCTGCAACTCCCGGTGCAACCTTGTCCCGGTCTATTCTCTTCACTGCACCAGCTCCAATCTGGTGT
GAATGCCCCTCGTCTGTTCGCGCAGGCGGGGGGCTCTATTCGTTTGTCAGCATCGAAAGTAGCCAGATCA
GGGATGCGTTGCAACCGCGTATGCCCAGGTCAGAAGAGTCGCACAAGAGTTGCAGACCCCTGGAAAGAAA
AATGGCCAGAGGGCGAAAACACCCTCTGACCAGCGGAGCGGGCGACGGGAATCGAACCCGCGTAGCTAGT
TTGGAAGAATGGGTGTCTGCCGACCACATATGGGCCGGTCAAGATAGGTTTTTACCCCCTCTCGGCTGCA
TCCTCTAAGTGGAAAGAAATTGCAGGTCGTAGAAGCGCGTTGAAGCCTGAGAGTTGCACAGGAGTTGCAA
CCCGGTAGCCTTGTTCACGACGAGAGGAGACCTAGTTGGCACGTCGCGGATGGGGATCGCTGAAGACTCA
GCGCAGCGGGAGGATCCAAGCCTCATACGTCAACCCGCAGGACGGTGTGAGGTACTACGCGCTGCAGACC
TACGACAACAAGATGGACGCCGAAGCCTGGCTCGCGGGCGAGAAGCGGCTCATCGAGATGGAGACCTGGA
CCCCTCCACAGGACCGGGCGAAGAAGGCAGCCGCCAGCGCCATCACGCTGGAGGAGTACACCCGGAAGTG
GCTCGTGGAGCGCGACCTCGCAGACGGCACCAGGGATCTGTACAGCGGGCACGCGGAGCGCCGCATCTAC
CCGGTGCTAGGTGAAGTGGCGGTCACAGAGATGACGCCAGCTCTGGTGCGTGCGTGGTGGGCCGGGATGG
GTAGGAAGCACCCGACTGCCCGCCGGCATGCCTACAACGTCCTCCGGGCGGTGATGAACACAGCGGTCGA
GGACAAGCTGATCGCAGAGAACCCGTGCCGGATCGAGCAGAAGGCAGCCGATGAGCGCGACGTAGAGGCG
CTGACGCCTGAGGAGCTGGACATCGTCGCCGCTGAGATCTTCGAGCACTACCGGATCGCGGCATACATCC
TGGCGTGGACGAGCCTCCGGTTCGGAGAGCTGATCGAGCTTCGCCGCAAGGACATCGTGGACGACGGCAT
GACGATGAAGCTCCGGGTGCGCCGTGGCGCTTCCCGCGTGGGGAACAAGATCGTCGTTGGCAACGCCAAG
ACCGTCCGGTCGAAGCGTCCTGTGACGGTTCCGCCTCACGTCGCGGAGATGATCCGAGCGCACATGAAGG
ACC
