>Addgene plasmid #174954 | pMSR:MSMEG_0952:Dendra | depositor partial sequence | sequence record 339348 | partial
ATGAGCGTGCTGCTATTCGGGGTTTCGCACCGCAGTGCGCCGGTGTCTGTGCTCGAACAGCTGAGCACCA
ACGAAGCCGAGCAGGCGAAGATCATCGACCAGGTTCTCCAGTCCTCACTGGTTACCGAGGCCATGGTGCT
TTCCACCTGCAACCGCGTCGAGGTGTATGCGGTGGTCGAGGCCTTCCACGGCGGTCTGTCGGTGATCGGG
CAGGTGCTCGCTGAGCGCTCCGGTATGTCCCTCAATGACCTGACCAAATACGCCTATGTCCGCTACGCGG
AGGCGGCCGTCGAGCATCTGTTCGCGGTGACCAGCGGTCTGGATTCCGCGGTCATCGGCGAGCAGCAGGT
GCTGGGACAGGTGCGTCGCGCGTACGCGACGGCCGAGGCCAACCGCACCGTGGGCCGCACACTGCACGAA
CTCGCGCAGCGCGCCCTGTCGGTGGGCAAGCGGGTGCACTCGGAGACCGGGATCGACGCCGCAGGCGCGT
CGGTGGTCTCGGTGGCGCTCGGCATGGCCGAGACCAAACTCTCGGGTGGGCTCGGCGGACGCACCGCGGC
CGTGGTCGGTGCGGGCGCGATGGGCGCACTCGCCGGTGCGCACCTGGTGCGCGCGGGCATCGAACGCGTC
CACGTGGTCAACCGGTCCCTGCCGCGCGCCGAGCGCCTGGCCAAGAACCTCACCGAGCAGGGCGTGGTGG
CCGACGCCGTGGGTCTGGACGACATCGCCCGGGCACTCGTCGACGCCGACGTCGTGCTCAGCAGCACCGG
CGCCGTGCGCCCGGTGGTCTCGCTGGCCGACGTGCACTACGCGCTGGCACAGCGCACCCTGGCCGGTGCC
GAACACCAGATGGTCGTGTGCGACCTGGGCATGCCGCGCGACGTCGATCCGGCCGTGTCGGGTTTGCCGG
GCGTGTGGGTCGTCGACATGGACCGCATCCAGCGCGAACCGTCCGCACGTGCGGCAGCGGTCGACGCGGA
GGCCGCGCGCAACATCGTGGCCGCCGAGGTGGCGAACTACCTGGCGGGCCAGCGCATGGCCGAGGTCACC
CCGACCGTGACGGCGCTGCGGCAGCGCGCCGCCGACGTCGTCGAGGCCGAACTGCTGCGCCTGGACAACC
GGCTGCCCGGACTGGACGCGGCGCACCGCGACGAGGTCGCCAAGACCGTCCGTCGCGTCGTCGACAAACT
GCTGCACGCGCCGACGGTGCGTGTGAAACAACTCGCGAGCGCCCCCGGCGGGGACAGCTACGCCGAGGCG
CTGCGGGAACTGTTCGAACTCGATCCGCAAGCCGTCGAAGCGGTTGCGGCCAGTGAATTGCCCTTGATAA
CAACCGATCTCGATAAGACTGAG
